Addgene plasmid #39028: PBRM1
Purpose: Bacterial expression for structure determination; may not be full ORF
Depositing lab: Nicola Burgess-Brown. Depositing organization: University of Oxford.
Backbone
  Vector backbone: pNIC28-Bsa4
  Backbone manufacturer: SGC
  Vector type: Bacterial Expression
Growth in bacteria
  Bacterial resistance: Kanamycin, 50 μg/mL
  Growth temperature: 37°C
  Growth strain: Mach1
  Copy number: Low Copy
Gene/Insert
  Gene/Insert name: PBRM1 (alt names: polybromo 1 [isoform a]; PDB:3IU6)
  Species: H. sapiens (human)
  Insert size (bp): 532
  Mutation: codon-optimized
  Entrez Gene: PBRM1 (a.k.a. BAF180, PB1, RCC, SMARCH1)
  Tag / fusion protein: His Tev (N terminal on insert)
  Cloning method: Ligation Independent Cloning
  Sequencing primers: 5′ T7; 3′ T7-term
Terms and licenses: Academic/Nonprofit Terms; Industry Terms: Not Available to Industry
How to cite: PBRM1 was a gift from Nicola Burgess-Brown (Addgene plasmid # 39028 ; http://n2t.net/addgene:39028 ; RRID:Addgene_39028)
