[The description below was written by a language model from this plasmid's Addgene catalogue record.]
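Description:
PBRM1 is a bacterial expression plasmid built on the pNIC28-Bsa4 backbone from the SGC, a vector designed for ligation-independent cloning of protein fragments intended for structural biology. It is maintained in E. coli under kanamycin selection and is recorded as low copy; the listed propagation strain, Mach1, is a cloning host rather than an expression host. The record does not state the origin of replication or the promoter explicitly, but the recommended sequencing primers (T7 forward and T7 terminator) indicate that the insert lies between T7 promoter and terminator elements. Expression would therefore require a host supplying T7 RNA polymerase.

The insert is a 532 bp, codon-optimized fragment of human PBRM1 (polybromo 1, isoform a; also known as BAF180 or PB1), a bromodomain-containing subunit of a SWI/SNF-type chromatin remodelling complex. At this size it encodes only a small portion of the protein, in keeping with the record's caution that the clone may not be the full ORF; which residues or domain it covers is not stated, although the entry is linked to a deposited crystal structure. The fragment carries an N-terminal polyhistidine tag followed by a TEV protease cleavage site. This allows the recombinant protein to be captured by immobilized metal affinity chromatography and the tag then removed by TEV digestion to leave near-native protein. The stated purpose is bacterial production of the PBRM1 fragment for structure determination, and the purified protein could also serve in related biochemical or biophysical work. No feature table accompanies the record, so the finer details of the vector architecture cannot be confirmed here.
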