>Addgene plasmid #39028 | PBRM1 | depositor partial sequence | sequence record 49086 | PBRM1 sequence 532 bps
ATGCACCATCATCATCATCATTCTTCTGGTGTAGATCTGGGTACCGAGAACCTGTACTTCCAATCCATGA
ACGTTACCCTGCTGATCCAGGAACTGATCCACAATCTGTTCGTGAGCGTGATGAGCCACCAGGATGATGA
AGGTCGCTGCTATAGCGATAGCCTGGCGGAAATCCCGGCGGTTGATCCGAATTTTCCGAACAAACCGCCG
CTGACCTTTGATATCATTCGCAAAAACGTTGAAAACAACCGTTATCGTCGTCTGGATCTGTTTCAGGAAC
ACATGTTTGAAGTGCTGGAACGTGCGCGTCGTATGAACCGTACCGATAGCGAAATCTATGAAGATGCGGT
GGAACTGCAGCAGTTCTTTATTAAAATTCGCGATGAACTGTGCAAAAATGGTGAAATCCTGCTGAGCCCG
GCCCTGAGCTATACCACCAAACATCTGCATAATGATGTTGAAAAAGAACGTAAAGAAAAACTGCCGAAAG
AAATTGAAGAAGATTGACAGTAAAGGTGGATACGGATCCGAA
