>Addgene plasmid #39028 | PBRM1 | addgene partial sequence | sequence record 53034 | T7 5'-TAATACGACTCACTATAGGG-3'
GAGATATACATATGCACCATCATCATCATCATTCTTCTGGTGTAGATCTGGGTACCGAGAACCTGTACTT
CCAATCCATGAACGTTACCCTGCTGATCCAGGAACTGATCCACAATCTGTTCGTGAGCGTGATGAGCCAC
CAGGATGATGAAGGTCGCTGCTATAGCGATAGCCTGGCGGAAATCCCGGCGGTTGATCCGAATTTTCCGA
ACAAACCGCCGCTGACCTTTGATATCATTCGCAAAAACGTTGAAAACAACCGTTATCGTCGTCTGGATCT
GTTTCAGGAACACATGTTTGAAGTGCTGGAACGTGCGCGTCGTATGAACCGTACCGATAGCGAAATCTAT
GAAGATGCGGTGGAACTGCAGCAGTTCTTTATTAAAATTCGCGATGAACTGTGCAAAAATGGTGAAATCC
TGCTGAGCCCGGCCCTGAGCTATACCACCAAACATCTGCATAATGATGTTGAAAAAGAACGTAAAGAAAA
ACTGCCGAAAGAAATTGAAGAAGATTGACAGTAAAGGTGGATACGGATCCGAATTCGAGCTCCGTCGACA
AGCTTGCGGCCGCACTCGAGCACCACCACCACCACCACTGAGATCCGGCTGCTAACAAAGCCCGAAAGGA
AGCTGAGTTGGCTGCTGCCACCGCTGAGCAATAACTAGCATAACCCCTTGGGGCCTCTAAACGGGTCTTG
AGGGGTTTTTTGCTGAAAGGAGGAACTATATCCGGATTGGCGAATGGG
[100 nt withheld, positions 749-848]
TCTTCCCCTTCCCTTTCTCGCCACGTTCGCCGGCTTTT
